Addgene plasmid #63730: pcDNA3.1(-) FLIPQTV3.0 100micro
Purpose: FLIPQTV3.0 glutamine sensor with D157N mutation
Depositing lab: Sakiko Okumoto. Depositing organization: Virginia Polytechnic Institute and State University. Publication: Visualization of glutamine transporter activities in living cells using genetically encoded glutamine sensors. Gruenwald K, Holland JT, Stromberg V, Ahmad A, Watcharakichkorn D, Okumoto S. PLoS One. 2012;7(6):e38591. doi: 10.1371/journal.pone.0038591. Epub 2012 Jun 14. PubMed 22723868.
Backbone
  Vector backbone: pcDNA3.1 (-)
  Backbone manufacturer: invitrogen
  Backbone size w/o insert (bp): 5427
  Total vector size (bp): 7528
  Vector type: Mammalian Expression
  Selectable markers: Neomycin (select with G418)
Growth in bacteria
  Bacterial resistance: Ampicillin, 100 μg/mL
  Growth temperature: 37°C
  Growth strain: DH5alpha
  Copy number: High Copy
Gene/Insert
  Gene/Insert name: FLIPQTV3.0 sensor, 100microM affinity
  Species: Synthetic
  Insert size (bp): 2119
  Mutation: D157N in glutamine binding domain
Resource information
  A portion of this plasmid was derived from a plasmid made by: glnH was amplified by PCR from E.coli genome.
Terms and licenses: Academic/Nonprofit Terms; Industry Terms: Not Available to Industry
How to cite: pcDNA3.1(-) FLIPQTV3.0 100micro was a gift from Sakiko Okumoto (Addgene plasmid # 63730 ; http://n2t.net/addgene:63730 ; RRID:Addgene_63730)
