[The description below was written by a language model from this plasmid's Addgene catalogue record and pLannotate feature annotations shown in this document.]
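Description:
pcDNA3.1(-) FLIPQTV3.0 100micro is a 7.5 kb mammalian expression plasmid built on the Invitrogen pcDNA3.1(-) backbone that encodes a genetically encoded FRET sensor for glutamine. It is propagated in E. coli as a high-copy plasmid through its ColE1/pUC-type origin, with ampicillin selection provided by the β-lactamase gene. An f1 origin is also present. For mammalian cells, an SV40 early promoter drives a neomycin phosphotransferase gene followed by an SV40 polyadenylation signal, allowing G418 selection of stable transfectants.

The roughly 2.1 kb synthetic insert sits downstream of the CMV immediate early enhancer and promoter and is terminated by the bovine growth hormone polyadenylation signal. A T7 promoter lies between the CMV promoter and the insert. The annotated coding region has the cyan fluorescent protein mTFP1, then a large fragment of the E. coli periplasmic glutamine-binding protein GlnH, then the yellow fluorescent protein Venus. About 180 bp between the T7 promoter and mTFP1 is unannotated, so the exact topology of the fusion cannot be fully resolved from the feature table. The glnH sequence was amplified from the E. coli genome. In sensors of this design, ligand binding changes the conformation of the binding protein, which alters energy transfer between the cyan donor and yellow acceptor and gives a ratiometric optical readout of glutamine.

This version carries a D157N substitution in the glutamine-binding domain, and the record describes it as the variant with about 100 micromolar affinity, which suggests it is one of a series of sensors tuned to different concentration ranges. The associated work used these sensors to visualise glutamine transporter activity in living cells.
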