Features (pLannotate 1.2.2; 22 found; start..end, strand, type, name):
     28..80      -  misc_feature   bom (fragment): basis of mobility region from pBR322
    235..614     +  enhancer       CMV enhancer: human cytomegalovirus immediate early enhancer
    615..818     +  promoter       CMV promoter: human cytomegalovirus (CMV) immediate early promoter
    814..847     +  LTR            5' LTR (truncated) (fragment): truncated 5' long terminal repeat (LTR) from HIV-1
    863..881     +  promoter       T7 promoter: promoter for bacteriophage T7 RNA polymerase
   1059..1766    +  CDS            mTFP1: mTFP1 is a basic (constitutively fluorescent) cyan fluorescent protein published in 2006, derived from Clavularia sp.. It has low acid sensitivity.
   1761..2387    +  CDS            glnH (fragment): GLNH_ECOLI - Experimental evidence at protein level: Swiss-Prot protein existence level 1. Involved in a glutamine-transport system GlnHPQ. From Escherichia coli (strain K12).
   2385..3092    +  CDS            Venus: Venus is a basic (constitutively fluorescent) yellow fluorescent protein published in 2002, derived from Aequorea victoria. It is reported to be a rapidly-maturing weak dimer with moderate acid sensitivity.
   3128..3352    +  polyA_signal   bGH poly(A) signal: bovine growth hormone polyadenylation signal
   3356..3377    +  promoter       SV40 promoter (fragment): SV40 enhancer and early promoter
   3398..3826    +  rep_origin     f1 ori (sequence partly withheld): f1 bacteriophage origin of replication; arrow indicates direction of (+) strand synthesis
   3840..4169    +  promoter       SV40 promoter: SV40 enhancer and early promoter
   4236..5027    +  CDS            neo: KKA2_KLEPN - Also known as kan, nptII. Experimental evidence at protein level: Swiss-Prot protein existence level 1. Resistance to kanamycin, neomycin, paromomycin, ribostamycin, butirosin and gentamicin B. From Klebsiella pneumoniae.
   5051..5209    +  CDS            ble (fragment): BLE_KLEPN - Experimental evidence at protein level: Swiss-Prot protein existence level 1. Binding protein with a strong affinity to the bleomycin family of antibiotics. Binds to CL990; an antimitotic-antibiotic compound. From Klebsiella pneumoniae.
   5204..5325    +  polyA_signal   SV40 poly(A) signal: SV40 polyadenylation signal
   5398..5414    -  protein_bind   lac operator: The lac repressor binds to the lac operator to inhibit transcription in E. coli. This inhibition can be relieved by adding lactose or isopropyl-β-D-thiogalactopyranoside (IPTG). lac repressor encoded by lacI
   5422..5452    -  promoter       lac promoter: promoter for the E. coli lac operon
   5467..5488    -  protein_bind   CAP binding site: CAP binding activates transcription in the presence of cAMP. E. coli catabolite activator protein
   5501..5593    -  CDS            lacI (fragment): lac repressor; lacI; The lac repressor binds to the lac operator to inhibit transcription in E. coli. This inhibition can be relieved by adding lactose or isopropyl-β-D-thiogalactopyranoside (IPTG).
   5776..6361    -  rep_origin     ori: high-copy-number ColE1/pMB1/pBR322/pUC origin of replication
   6532..7392    -  CDS            AmpR: β-lactamase; bla; confers resistance to ampicillin, carbenicillin, and related antibiotics
   7393..7497    -  promoter       AmpR promoter: bla
>Addgene plasmid #63730 | pcDNA3.1(-) FLIPQTV3.0 100micro | depositor full sequence | sequence record 130344 | pcDNA3.1(-) FLIPQTV3.0 100micro sequence 7528 bps
GACGGATCGGGAGATCTCCCGATCCCCTATGGTGCACTCTCAGTACAATCTGCTCTGATGCCGCATAGTT
AAGCCAGTATCTGCTCCCTGCTTGTGTGTTGGAGGTCGCTGAGTAGTGCGCGAGCAAAATTTAAGCTACA
ACAAGGCAAGGCTTGACCGACAATTGCATGAAGAATCTGCTTAGGGTTAGGCGTTTTGCGCTGCTTCGCG
ATGTACGGGCCAGATATACGCGTTGACATTGATTATTGACTAGTTATTAATAGTAATCAATTACGGGGTC
ATTAGTTCATAGCCCATATATGGAGTTCCGCGTTACATAACTTACGGTAAATGGCCCGCCTGGCTGACCG
CCCAACGACCCCCGCCCATTGACGTCAATAATGACGTATGTTCCCATAGTAACGCCAATAGGGACTTTCC
ATTGACGTCAATGGGTGGAGTATTTACGGTAAACTGCCCACTTGGCAGTACATCAAGTGTATCATATGCC
AAGTACGCCCCCTATTGACGTCAATGACGGTAAATGGCCCGCCTGGCATTATGCCCAGTACATGACCTTA
TGGGACTTTCCTACTTGGCAGTACATCTACGTATTAGTCATCGCTATTACCATGGTGATGCGGTTTTGGC
AGTACATCAATGGGCGTGGATAGCGGTTTGACTCACGGGGATTTCCAAGTCTCCACCCCATTGACGTCAA
TGGGAGTTTGTTTTGGCACCAAAATCAACGGGACTTTCCAAAATGTCGTAACAACTCCGCCCCATTGACG
CAAATGGGCGGTAGGCGTGTACGGTGGGAGGTCTATATAAGCAGAGCTCTCTGGCTAACTAGAGAACCCA
CTGCTTACTGGCTTATCGAAATTAATACGACTCACTATAGGGAGACCCAAGCTGGCTAGCGTTTAAACGG
GCCCTCTAGACTCGAGCGGCCGCCACTGTGCTGGATATCTGCAGAATTCCACCACACTGGACTAGTGGAT
CCACTCGAGATGGCAGGCTCGAAATTAGTTGTCGCGACGGATACCGCCTTCGTTCCGTTCGAATTTAAAC
AGGCCCCAATGGTGAGCAAGGGCGAGGAGACCACAATGGGCGTAATCAAGCCCGACATGAAGATCAAGCT
GAAGATGGAGGGCAACGTGAATGGCCACGCCTTCGTGATCGAGGGCGAGGGCGAGGGCAAGCCCTACGAC
GGCACCAACACCATCAACCTGGAGGTGAAGGAGGGAGCCCCCCTGCCCTTCTCCTACGACATTCTGACCA
CCGCGTTCGCCTACGGCAACAGGGCCTTCACCAAGTACCCCGACGACATCCCCAACTACTTCAAGCAGTC
CTTCCCCGAGGGCTACTCTTGGGAGCGCACCATGACCTTCGAGGACAAGGGCATCGTGAAGGTGAAGTCC
GACATCTCCATGGAGGAGGACTCCTTCATCTACGAGATACACCTCAAGGGCGAGAACTTCCCCCCCAACG
GCCCCGTGATGCAGAAGAAGACCACCGGCTGGGACGCCTCCACCGAGAGGATGTACGTGCGCGACGGCGT
GCTGAAGGGCGACGTTAAGCACAAGCTGCTGCTGGAGGGCGGCGGCCACCACCGCGTTGACTTCAAGACC
ATCTACAGGGCCAAGAAGGCGGTGAAGCTGCCCGACTATCACTTTGTGGACCACCGCATCGAGATCCTGA
ACCACGACAAGGACTACAACAAGGTGACCGTTTACGAGAGCGCCGTGGCCCGCAACTCCACCGACGGCAT
GGACGAGCTGTACAAGGTGAGCGCCAAATATGTGGGCTTTGACGTCGATCTGTGGGCTGCCATCGCTAAA
GAGCTGAAGCTGGATTACGAACTGAAGCCGATGGATTTCAGTGGGATCATTCCGGCACTGCAAACCAAAA
ACGTCGATCTGGCGCTGGCGGGCATTACCATCACCGACGAGCGTAAAAAAGCGATCGATTTCTCTGACGG
CTACTACAAAAGCGGCCTGTTAGTGATGGTGAAAGCTAACAATAACGATGTGAAAAGCGTGAAAGATCTC
GACGGGAAAGTGGTTGCTGTGAAGAGCGGTACTGGCTCCGTTGATTACGCGAAAGCAAACATCAAAACTA
AAGATCTGCGTCAGTTCCCGAACATCGATAACGCCTATATGGAACTGGGCACCAACCGCGCAGACGCCGT
TCTGCACAACACGCCAAACATTCTGTACTTCATCAAAACCGCCGGTAACGGTCAGTTCAAAGCGGTAGGT
GACTCTCTGGAAGCGCAGCAATACGGTATTGCGTTCCCGAAAGGTAGCGACGAGCTGCGTGACAAAGTCA
ACGGCGCGTTGAAAACCCTGCGCGAGAACGGAACTTACAACGAAATCTACAAAAAATGGTTCGGTACTGA
ACCGAAAGGCGCTGAGCTGTTCACCGGGGTGGTGCCCATCCTGGTCGAGCTGGACGGCGACGTAAACGGC
CACAAGTTCAGCGTGTCCGGCGAGGGCGAGGGCGATGCCACCTACGGCAAGCTGACCCTGAAGCTGATCT
GCACCACCGGCAAGCTGCCCGTGCCCTGGCCCACCCTCGTGACCACCCTGGGCTACGGCCTGCAGTGCTT
CGCCCGCTACCCCGACCACATGAAGCAGCACGACTTCTTCAAGTCCGCCATGCCCGAAGGCTACGTCCAG
GAGCGCACCATCTTCTTCAAGGACGACGGCAACTACAAGACCCGCGCCGAGGTGAAGTTCGAGGGCGACA
CCCTGGTGAACCGCATCGAGCTGAAGGGCATCGACTTCAAGGAGGACGGCAACATCCTGGGGCACAAGCT
GGAGTACAACTACAACAGCCACAACGTCTATATCACCGCCGACAAGCAGAAGAACGGCATCAAGGCCAAC
TTCAAGATCCGCCACAACATCGAGGACGGCGGCGTGCAGCTCGCCGACCACTACCAGCAGAACACCCCCA
TCGGCGACGGCCCCGTGCTGCTGCCCGACAATCACTACCTGAGCTACCAGTCCGCCCTGAGCAAAGACCC
CAACGAGAAGCGCGATCACATGGTCCTGCTGGAGTTCGTGACCGCCGCCGGGATCACTCTCGGCATGGAC
GAGCTGTACAAGTAAAAGCTTAAGTTTAAACCGCTGATCAGCCTCGACTGTGCCTTCTAGTTGCCAGCCA
TCTGTTGTTTGCCCCTCCCCCGTGCCTTCCTTGACCCTGGAAGGTGCCACTCCCACTGTCCTTTCCTAAT
AAAATGAGGAAATTGCATCGCATTGTCTGAGTAGGTGTCATTCTATTCTGGGGGGTGGGGTGGGGCAGGA
CAGCAAGGGGGAGGATTGGGAAGACAATAGCAGGCATGCTGGGGATGCGGTGGGCTCTATGGCTTCTGAG
GCGGAAAGAACCAGCTGGGGCTCTAGGGGGTATCCCC
[124 nt withheld, positions 3398-3521]
C
[91 nt withheld, positions 3523-3613]
A
[49 nt withheld, positions 3615-3663]
CCTTTGACGTTGGAGTCCACGTTCTTT
[37 nt withheld, positions 3691-3727]
ACCCTATCTCGGTCTATTCTTTTGATTTATAAGGGATTTTGCCGATTTCGGCCTATTGGTTAAAAAATGA
GCTGATTTAACAAAAATTTAACGCGAATTAATTCTGTGGAATGTGTGTCAGTTAGGGTGTGGAAAGTCCC
CAGGCTCCCCAGCAGGCAGAAGTATGCAAAGCATGCATCTCAATTAGTCAGCAACCAGGTGTGGAAAGTC
CCCAGGCTCCCCAGCAGGCAGAAGTATGCAAAGCATGCATCTCAATTAGTCAGCAACCATAGTCCCGCCC
CTAACTCCGCCCATCCCGCCCCTAACTCCGCCCAGTTCCGCCCATTCTCCGCCCCATGGCTGACTAATTT
TTTTTATTTATGCAGAGGCCGAGGCCGCCTCTGCCTCTGAGCTATTCCAGAAGTAGTGAGGAGGCTTTTT
TGGAGGCCTAGGCTTTTGCAAAAAGCTCCCGGGAGCTTGTATATCCATTTTCGGATCTGATCAAGAGACA
GGATGAGGATCGTTTCGCATGATTGAACAAGATGGATTGCACGCAGGTTCTCCGGCCGCTTGGGTGGAGA
GGCTATTCGGCTATGACTGGGCACAACAGACAATCGGCTGCTCTGATGCCGCCGTGTTCCGGCTGTCAGC
GCAGGGGCGCCCGGTTCTTTTTGTCAAGACCGACCTGTCCGGTGCCCTGAATGAACTGCAGGACGAGGCA
GCGCGGCTATCGTGGCTGGCCACGACGGGCGTTCCTTGCGCAGCTGTGCTCGACGTTGTCACTGAAGCGG
GAAGGGACTGGCTGCTATTGGGCGAAGTGCCGGGGCAGGATCTCCTGTCATCTCACCTTGCTCCTGCCGA
GAAAGTATCCATCATGGCTGATGCAATGCGGCGGCTGCATACGCTTGATCCGGCTACCTGCCCATTCGAC
CACCAAGCGAAACATCGCATCGAGCGAGCACGTACTCGGATGGAAGCCGGTCTTGTCGATCAGGATGATC
TGGACGAAGAGCATCAGGGGCTCGCGCCAGCCGAACTGTTCGCCAGGCTCAAGGCGCGCATGCCCGACGG
CGAGGATCTCGTCGTGACCCATGGCGATGCCTGCTTGCCGAATATCATGGTGGAAAATGGCCGCTTTTCT
GGATTCATCGACTGTGGCCGGCTGGGTGTGGCGGACCGCTATCAGGACATAGCGTTGGCTACCCGTGATA
TTGCTGAAGAGCTTGGCGGCGAATGGGCTGACCGCTTCCTCGTGCTTTACGGTATCGCCGCTCCCGATTC
GCAGCGCATCGCCTTCTATCGCCTTCTTGACGAGTTCTTCTGAGCGGGACTCTGGGGTTCGAAATGACCG
ACCAAGCGACGCCCAACCTGCCATCACGAGATTTCGATTCCACCGCCGCCTTCTATGAAAGGTTGGGCTT
CGGAATCGTTTTCCGGGACGCCGGCTGGATGATCCTCCAGCGCGGGGATCTCATGCTGGAGTTCTTCGCC
CACCCCAACTTGTTTATTGCAGCTTATAATGGTTACAAATAAAGCAATAGCATCACAAATTTCACAAATA
AAGCATTTTTTTCACTGCATTCTAGTTGTGGTTTGTCCAAACTCATCAATGTATCTTATCATGTCTGTAT
ACCGTCGACCTCTAGCTAGAGCTTGGCGTAATCATGGTCATAGCTGTTTCCTGTGTGAAATTGTTATCCG
CTCACAATTCCACACAACATACGAGCCGGAAGCATAAAGTGTAAAGCCTGGGGTGCCTAATGAGTGAGCT
AACTCACATTAATTGCGTTGCGCTCACTGCCCGCTTTCCAGTCGGGAAACCTGTCGTGCCAGCTGCATTA
ATGAATCGGCCAACGCGCGGGGAGAGGCGGTTTGCGTATTGGGCGCTCTTCCGCTTCCTCGCTCACTGAC
TCGCTGCGCTCGGTCGTTCGGCTGCGGCGAGCGGTATCAGCTCACTCAAAGGCGGTAATACGGTTATCCA
CAGAATCAGGGGATAACGCAGGAAAGAACATGTGAGCAAAAGGCCAGCAAAAGGCCAGGAACCGTAAAAA
GGCCGCGTTGCTGGCGTTTTTCCATAGGCTCCGCCCCCCTGACGAGCATCACAAAAATCGACGCTCAAGT
CAGAGGTGGCGAAACCCGACAGGACTATAAAGATACCAGGCGTTTCCCCCTGGAAGCTCCCTCGTGCGCT
CTCCTGTTCCGACCCTGCCGCTTACCGGATACCTGTCCGCCTTTCTCCCTTCGGGAAGCGTGGCGCTTTC
TCATAGCTCACGCTGTAGGTATCTCAGTTCGGTGTAGGTCGTTCGCTCCAAGCTGGGCTGTGTGCACGAA
CCCCCCGTTCAGCCCGACCGCTGCGCCTTATCCGGTAACTATCGTCTTGAGTCCAACCCGGTAAGACACG
ACTTATCGCCACTGGCAGCAGCCACTGGTAACAGGATTAGCAGAGCGAGGTATGTAGGCGGTGCTACAGA
GTTCTTGAAGTGGTGGCCTAACTACGGCTACACTAGAAGAACAGTATTTGGTATCTGCGCTCTGCTGAAG
CCAGTTACCTTCGGAAAAAGAGTTGGTAGCTCTTGATCCGGCAAACAAACCACCGCTGGTAGCGGTTTTT
TTGTTTGCAAGCAGCAGATTACGCGCAGAAAAAAAGGATCTCAAGAAGATCCTTTGATCTTTTCTACGGG
GTCTGACGCTCAGTGGAACGAAAACTCACGTTAAGGGATTTTGGTCATGAGATTATCAAAAAGGATCTTC
ACCTAGATCCTTTTAAATTAAAAATGAAGTTTTAAATCAATCTAAAGTATATATGAGTAAACTTGGTCTG
ACAGTTACCAATGCTTAATCAGTGAGGCACCTATCTCAGCGATCTGTCTATTTCGTTCATCCATAGTTGC
CTGACTCCCCGTCGTGTAGATAACTACGATACGGGAGGGCTTACCATCTGGCCCCAGTGCTGCAATGATA
CCGCGAGACCCACGCTCACCGGCTCCAGATTTATCAGCAATAAACCAGCCAGCCGGAAGGGCCGAGCGCA
GAAGTGGTCCTGCAACTTTATCCGCCTCCATCCAGTCTATTAATTGTTGCCGGGAAGCTAGAGTAAGTAG
TTCGCCAGTTAATAGTTTGCGCAACGTTGTTGCCATTGCTACAGGCATCGTGGTGTCACGCTCGTCGTTT
GGTATGGCTTCATTCAGCTCCGGTTCCCAACGATCAAGGCGAGTTACATGATCCCCCATGTTGTGCAAAA
AAGCGGTTAGCTCCTTCGGTCCTCCGATCGTTGTCAGAAGTAAGTTGGCCGCAGTGTTATCACTCATGGT
TATGGCAGCACTGCATAATTCTCTTACTGTCATGCCATCCGTAAGATGCTTTTCTGTGACTGGTGAGTAC
TCAACCAAGTCATTCTGAGAATAGTGTATGCGGCGACCGAGTTGCTCTTGCCCGGCGTCAATACGGGATA
ATACCGCGCCACATAGCAGAACTTTAAAAGTGCTCATCATTGGAAAACGTTCTTCGGGGCGAAAACTCTC
AAGGATCTTACCGCTGTTGAGATCCAGTTCGATGTAACCCACTCGTGCACCCAACTGATCTTCAGCATCT
TTTACTTTCACCAGCGTTTCTGGGTGAGCAAAAACAGGAAGGCAAAATGCCGCAAAAAAGGGAATAAGGG
CGACACGGAAATGTTGAATACTCATACTCTTCCTTTTTCAATATTATTGAAGCATTTATCAGGGTTATTG
TCTCATGAGCGGATACATATTTGAATGTATTTAGAAAAATAAACAAATAGGGGTTCCGCGCACATTTCCC
CGAAAAGTGCCACCTGACGTC
