>Addgene plasmid #63730 | pcDNA3.1(-) FLIPQTV3.0 100micro | addgene partial sequence | sequence record 110783 | EGFP-N 5'-CGTCGCCGTCCAGCTCGACCAG-3'
CGGTGAACAGCTCAGCGCCTTTCGGTTCAGTACCGAACCATTTTTTGTAGATTTCGTTGTAAGTTCCGTT
CTCGCGCAGGGTTTTCAACGCGCCGTTGACTTTGTCACGCAGCTCGTCGCTACCTTTCGGGAACGCAATA
CCGTATTGCTGCGCTTCCAGAGAGTCACCTACCGCTTTGAACTGACCGTTACCGGCGGTTTTGATGAAGT
ACAGAATGTTTGGCGTGTTGTGCAGAACGGCGTCTGCGCGGTTGGTGCCCAGTTCCATATAGGCGTTATC
GATGTTCGGGAACTGACGCAGATCTTTAGTTTTGATGTTTGCTTTCGCGTAATCAACGGAGCCAGTACCG
CTCTTCACAGCAACCACTTTCCCGTCGAGATCTTTCACGCTTTTCACATCGTTATTGTTAGCTTTCACCA
TCACTAACAGGCCGCTTTTGTAGTAGCCGTCAGAGAAATCGATCGCTTTTTTACGCTCGTCGGTGATGGT
AATGCCCGCCAGCGCCAGATCGACGTTTTTGGTTTGCAGTGCCGGAATGATCCCACTGAAATCCATCGGC
TTCAGTTCGTAATCCAGCTTCAGCTCTTTAGCGATGGCAGCCCACAGATCGACGTCAAAGCCCACATATT
TGGCGCTCACCTTGTACAGCTCGTCCATGCCGTCGGTGGAGTTGCGGGCCACGGCGCTCTCGTAAACGGT
CACCTTGTTGTAGTCCTTGTCGTGGTTCAGGATCTCGATGCGGTGGTCCACAAAGTGATAGTCGGGCAGC
TTCACCGCCTTCTTGGCCCTGTAGATGGTCTTGAAGTCAACGCGGTGGTGGCCGCCGCCCTCCAGCAGCA
