>Addgene plasmid #63730 | pcDNA3.1(-) FLIPQTV3.0 100micro | addgene partial sequence | sequence record 110785 | CMV-F 5'-CGCAAATGGGCGGTAGGCGTG-3'
CTATATAAGCAGAGCTCTCTGGCTAACTAGAGAACCCACTGCTTACTGGCTTATCGAAATTAATACGACT
CACTATAGGGAGACCCAAGCTGGCTAGCGTTTAAACGGGCCCTCTAGACTCGAGCGGCCGCCACTGTGCT
GGATATCTGCAGAATTCCACCACACTGGACTAGTGGATCCACTCGAGATGGCAGGCTCGAAATTAGTTGT
CGCGACGGATACCGCCTTCGTTCCGTTCGAATTTAAACAGGCCCCAATGGTGAGCAAGGGCGAGGAGACC
ACAATGGGCGTAATCAAGCCCGACATGAAGATCAAGCTGAAGATGGAGGGCAACGTGAATGGCCACGCCT
TCGTGATCGAGGGCGAGGGCGAGGGCAAGCCCTACGACGGCACCAACACCATCAACCTGGAGGTGAAGGA
GGGAGCCCCCCTGCCCTTCTCCTACGACATTCTGACCACCGCGTTCGCCTACGGCAACAGGGCCTTCACC
AAGTACCCCGACGACATCCCCAACTACTTCAAGCAGTCCTTCCCCGAGGGCTACTCTTGGGAGCGCACCA
TGACCTTCGAGGACAAGGGCATCGTGAAGGTGAAGTCCGACATCTCCATGGAGGAGGACTCCTTCATCTA
CGAGATACACCTCAAGGGCGAGAACTTCCCCCCCAACGGCCCCGTGATGCAGAAGAAGACCACCGGCTGG
GACGCCTCCACCGAGAGGATGTACGTGCGCGACGGCGTGCTGAAGGGCGACGTTAAGCACAAGCTGCTGC
TGGAGGGCGGCGGCCACCACCGCGTTGACTTCAAGACCATCTACAGGGCCAAGAAGGCGGTGAAGCTGCC
CGACTATCACTTTGTGGACCACCGCATCGAGATCCTGAACCACGACAAGGACTACAACAAGGTGACCGTT
TACGAGAGCGCCGTGGCCCGCAACTCCACCGACGGCATGGACGA
