>Addgene plasmid #63730 | pcDNA3.1(-) FLIPQTV3.0 100micro | addgene partial sequence | sequence record 110786 | BGH-rev 5'-TAGAAGGCACAGTCGAGG-3'
TTTACTTGTACAGCTCGTCCATGCCGAGAGTGATCCCGGCGGCGGTCACGAACTCCAGCAGGACCATGTG
ATCGCGCTTCTCGTTGGGGTCTTTGCTCAGGGCGGACTGGTAGCTCAGGTAGTGATTGTCGGGCAGCAGC
ACGGGGCCGTCGCCGATGGGGGTGTTCTGCTGGTAGTGGTCGGCGAGCTGCACGCCGCCGTCCTCGATGT
TGTGGCGGATCTTGAAGTTGGCCTTGATGCCGTTCTTCTGCTTGTCGGCGGTGATATAGACGTTGTGGCT
GTTGTAGTTGTACTCCAGCTTGTGCCCCAGGATGTTGCCGTCCTCCTTGAAGTCGATGCCCTTCAGCTCG
ATGCGGTTCACCAGGGTGTCGCCCTCGAACTTCACCTCGGCGCGGGTCTTGTAGTTGCCGTCGTCCTTGA
AGAAGATGGTGCGCTCCTGGACGTAGCCTTCGGGCATGGCGGACTTGAAGAAGTCGTGCTGCTTCATGTG
GTCGGGGTAGCGGGCGAAGCACTGCAGGCCGTAGCCCAGGGTGGTCACGAGGGTGGGCCAGGGCACGGGC
AGCTTGCCGGTGGTGCAGATCAGCTTCAGGGTCAGCTTGCCGTAGGTGGCATCGCCCTCGCCCTCGCCGG
ACACGCTGAACTTGTGGCCGTTTACGTCGCCGTCCAGCTCGACCAGGATGGGCACCACCCCGGTGAACAG
CTCAGCGCCTTTCGGTTCAGTACCGAACCATTTTTTGTAGATTTCGTTGTAAGTTCCGTTCTCGCGCAGG
GTTTTCAACGCGCCGTTGACTTTGTCACGCAGCTCGTCGCTACCTTTCGGGAACGCAATACCGTATTGCT
GCGCTTCCAGAGAGTCACCTACCGCTTT
